Addgene plasmid #89692: p426-SNR52p-gRNA.clr-2.Y-SUP4t
Purpose: gRNA for clr-2 locus
Depositing lab: Christian Hong. Depositing organization: University of Cincinnati. Publication: Efficient gene editing in Neurospora crassa with CRISPR technology. Matsu-Ura T, Baek M, Kwon J, Hong C. Fungal Biol Biotechnol. 2015 Jul 15;2:4. doi: 10.1186/s40694-015-0015-1. eCollection 2015. PubMed 28955455.
Backbone
  Vector backbone: pRS426
  Backbone manufacturer: ATCC
  Backbone size w/o insert (bp): 5726
  Total vector size (bp): 6274
  Modifications to backbone: The target sequence to csr-1 locus was added instead of CAN1 of p426-SNR52p-gRNA.CAN1.Y-SUP4t (Plasmid #43803) from Dr. Church lab.
  Vector type: CRISPR ; gRNA
  Selectable markers: URA3
Growth in bacteria
  Bacterial resistance: Ampicillin, 100 μg/mL
  Growth temperature: 37°C
  Growth strain: DH5alpha
  Copy number: Unknown
Gene/Insert
  Gene/Insert name: gRNA for clr-2 locus (alt names: gRNA; clr-2)
  gRNA/shRNA sequence: GAGTGCCCTAGTCGGTGTGA
  Species: N. crassa
  Tag / fusion protein: No
  Cloning method: Ligation Independent Cloning
  Sequencing primers: 5′ GGAGCTTCTTTGAAAAGATAATGTATG; 3′ GTTACATGCGTACACGCGTC
Terms and licenses: Academic/Nonprofit Terms; Industry Terms: Not Available to Industry
How to cite: p426-SNR52p-gRNA.clr-2.Y-SUP4t was a gift from Christian Hong (Addgene plasmid # 89692 ; http://n2t.net/addgene:89692 ; RRID:Addgene_89692)
