[The description below was written by a language model from this plasmid's Addgene catalogue record and pLannotate feature annotations shown in this document.]
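Description:
p426-SNR52p-gRNA.clr-2.Y-SUP4t is a CRISPR guide RNA expression plasmid built on the pRS426 yeast–E. coli shuttle backbone. It was derived from the earlier p426-SNR52p-gRNA.CAN1.Y-SUP4t construct by replacing the CAN1-targeting spacer. In E. coli it replicates from a high-copy ColE1/pUC-type origin and is selected with ampicillin through the bla gene. The backbone also carries the yeast 2μ origin for high-copy episomal maintenance and the URA3 auxotrophic marker under its own promoter, which can be counterselected with 5-FOA. An f1 origin is present, along with remnants of the pBluescript-style cloning region: lac promoter and operator, a lacZα fragment, and flanking T3 and T7 promoters.

The payload is a compact guide RNA cassette. The S. cerevisiae SNR52 small nucleolar RNA promoter drives a 20-nt spacer directed at the Neurospora crassa clr-2 locus. The spacer sits in the short gap between the promoter and the Streptococcus pyogenes Cas9 gRNA scaffold, and the transcript ends at the SUP4 tRNA terminator, with a CYC1 terminator further downstream. The plasmid encodes no Cas9, so the nuclease must be supplied from another source.

The record and its associated publication place the construct in Cas9-mediated gene editing of N. crassa, where it provides the clr-2 guide. One inconsistency stands out: the backbone-modification field says a csr-1 target replaced CAN1, whereas the name, purpose and insert fields all specify clr-2. This may be text carried over from a sibling plasmid. The sequenced record is 6,262 nt, slightly shorter than the stated 6,274 bp total.
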