Features (pLannotate 1.2.2; 21 found; start..end, strand, type, name):
     69..1411    +  rep_origin     2μ ori: yeast 2μ plasmid origin of replication
   1438..1542    +  promoter       AmpR promoter: bla
   1543..2403    +  CDS            AmpR: β-lactamase; bla; confers resistance to ampicillin, carbenicillin, and related antibiotics
   2574..3162    +  rep_origin     ori: high-copy-number ColE1/pMB1/pBR322/pUC origin of replication
   3345..3437    +  CDS            lacI (fragment): lac repressor; lacI; The lac repressor binds to the lac operator to inhibit transcription in E. coli. This inhibition can be relieved by adding lactose or isopropyl-β-D-thiogalactopyranoside (IPTG).
   3450..3471    +  protein_bind   CAP binding site: CAP binding activates transcription in the presence of cAMP. E. coli catabolite activator protein
   3486..3516    +  promoter       lac promoter: promoter for the E. coli lac operon
   3524..3540    +  protein_bind   lac operator: The lac repressor binds to the lac operator to inhibit transcription in E. coli. This inhibition can be relieved by adding lactose or isopropyl-β-D-thiogalactopyranoside (IPTG). lac repressor encoded by lacI
   3585..3603    +  promoter       T3 promoter: promoter for bacteriophage T3 RNA polymerase
   3621..3888    +  promoter       SNR52 promoter: promoter for the S. cerevisiae small nucleolar RNA gene SNR52
   3909..3983    +  misc_RNA       gRNA scaffold: guide RNA scaffold for the Streptococcus pyogenes CRISPR/Cas9 system
   3988..4007    +  terminator     SUP4 terminator: transcription terminator for the S. cerevisiae SUP4 tRNA gene
   4059..4248    +  terminator     CYC1 terminator: S. cerevisiae CYC1; transcription terminator for CYC1
   4279..4297    -  promoter       T7 promoter: promoter for bacteriophage T7 RNA polymerase
   4305..4460    +  CDS            lacZα (fragment): LacZα fragment of β-galactosidase; lacZ fragment
   4464..4892    +  rep_origin     f1 ori (sequence partly withheld): f1 bacteriophage origin of replication; arrow indicates direction of (+) strand synthesis
   4920..4971    -  misc_feature   bom (fragment): basis of mobility region from pBR322
   5050..5853    -  CDS            URA3: orotidine-5'-phosphate decarboxylase, required for uracil biosynthesis; S. cerevisiae URA3; yeast auxotrophic marker, counterselectable with 5-fluoroorotic acid (5-FOA)
   5854..6069    -  promoter       URA3 promoter: S. cerevisiae URA3
   6077..6126    -  misc_feature   bom (fragment): basis of mobility region from pBR322
   6228..1       -  CDS            rop (fragment) (across the origin): Rop protein, which maintains plasmids at low copy number; rop
>Addgene plasmid #89692 | p426-SNR52p-gRNA.clr-2.Y-SUP4t | addgene full sequence | sequence record 176855 | Addgene NGS Result
GACGAAAGGGCCTCGTGATACGCCTATTTTTATAGGTTAATGTCATGATAATAATGGTTTCTTAGTATGA
TCCAATATCAAAGGAAATGATAGCATTGAAGGATGAGACTAATCCAATTGAGGAGTGGCAGCATATAGAA
CAGCTAAAGGGTAGTGCTGAAGGAAGCATACGATACCCCGCATGGAATGGGATAATATCACAGGAGGTAC
TAGACTACCTTTCATCCTACATAAATAGACGCATATAAGTACGCATTTAAGCATAAACACGCACTATGCC
GTTCTTCTCATGTATATATATATACAGGCAACACGCAGATATAGGTGCGACGTGAACAGTGAGCTGTATG
TGCGCAGCTCGCGTTGCATTTTCGGAAGCGCTCGTTTTCGGAAACGCTTTGAAGTTCCTATTCCGAAGTT
CCTATTCTCTAGAAAGTATAGGAACTTCAGAGCGCTTTTGAAAACCAAAAGCGCTCTGAAGACGCACTTT
CAAAAAACCAAAAACGCACCGGACTGTAACGAGCTACTAAAATATTGCGAATACCGCTTCCACAAACATT
GCTCAAAAGTATCTCTTTGCTATATATCTCTGTGCTATATCCCTATATAACCTACCCATCCACCTTTCGC
TCCTTGAACTTGCATCTAAACTCGACCTCTACATTTTTTATGTTTATCTCTAGTATTACTCTTTAGACAA
AAAAATTGTAGTAAGAACTATTCATAGAGTGAATCGAAAACAATACGAAAATGTAAACATTTCCTATACG
TAGTATATAGAGACAAAATAGAAGAAACCGTTCATAATTTTCTGACCAATGAAGAATCATCAACGCTATC
ACTTTCTGTTCACAAAGTATGCGCAATCCACATCGGTATAGAATATAATCGGGGATGCCTTTATCTTGAA
AAAATGCACCCGCAGCTTCGCTAGTAATCAGTAAACGCGGGAAGTGGAGTCAGGCTTTTTTTATGGAAGA
GAAAATAGACACCAAAGTAGCCTTCTTCTAACCTTAACGGACCTACAGTGCAAAAAGTTATCAAGAGACT
GCATTATAGAGCGCACAAAGGAGAAAAAAAGTAATCTAAGATGCTTTGTTAGAAAAATAGCGCTCTCGGG
ATGCATTTTTGTAGAACAAAAAAGAAGTATAGATTCTTTGTTGGTAAAATAGCGCTCTCGCGTTGCATTT
CTGTTCTGTAAAAATGCAGCTCAGATTCTTTGTTTGAAAAATTAGCGCTCTCGCGTTGCATTTTTGTTTT
ACAAAAATGAAGCACAGATTCTTCGTTGGTAAAATAGCGCTTTCGCGTTGCATTTCTGTTCTGTAAAAAT
GCAGCTCAGATTCTTTGTTTGAAAAATTAGCGCTCTCGCGTTGCATTTTTGTTCTACAAAATGAAGCACA
GATGCTTCGTTCAGGTGGCACTTTTCGGGGAAATGTGCGCGGAACCCCTATTTGTTTATTTTTCTAAATA
CATTCAAATATGTATCCGCTCATGAGACAATAACCCTGATAAATGCTTCAATAATATTGAAAAAGGAAGA
GTATGAGTATTCAACATTTCCGTGTCGCCCTTATTCCCTTTTTTGCGGCATTTTGCCTTCCTGTTTTTGC
TCACCCAGAAACGCTGGTGAAAGTAAAAGATGCTGAAGATCAGTTGGGTGCACGAGTGGGTTACATCGAA
CTGGATCTCAACAGCGGTAAGATCCTTGAGAGTTTTCGCCCCGAAGAACGTTTTCCAATGATGAGCACTT
TTAAAGTTCTGCTATGTGGCGCGGTATTATCCCGTATTGACGCCGGGCAAGAGCAACTCGGTCGCCGCAT
ACACTATTCTCAGAATGACTTGGTTGAGTACTCACCAGTCACAGAAAAGCATCTTACGGATGGCATGACA
GTAAGAGAATTATGCAGTGCTGCCATAACCATGAGTGATAACACTGCGGCCAACTTACTTCTGACAACGA
TCGGAGGACCGAAGGAGCTAACCGCTTTTTTGCACAACATGGGGGATCATGTAACTCGCCTTGATCGTTG
GGAACCGGAGCTGAATGAAGCCATACCAAACGACGAGCGTGACACCACGATGCCTGTAGCAATGGCAACA
ACGTTGCGCAAACTATTAACTGGCGAACTACTTACTCTAGCTTCCCGGCAACAATTAATAGACTGGATGG
AGGCGGATAAAGTTGCAGGACCACTTCTGCGCTCGGCCCTTCCGGCTGGCTGGTTTATTGCTGATAAATC
TGGAGCCGGTGAGCGTGGGTCTCGCGGTATCATTGCAGCACTGGGGCCAGATGGTAAGCCCTCCCGTATC
GTAGTTATCTACACGACGGGGAGTCAGGCAACTATGGATGAACGAAATAGACAGATCGCTGAGATAGGTG
CCTCACTGATTAAGCATTGGTAACTGTCAGACCAAGTTTACTCATATATACTTTAGATTGATTTAAAACT
TCATTTTTAATTTAAAAGGATCTAGGTGAAGATCCTTTTTGATAATCTCATGACCAAAATCCCTTAACGT
GAGTTTTCGTTCCACTGAGCGTCAGACCCCGTAGAAAAGATCAAAGGATCTTCTTGAGATCCTTTTTTTC
TGCGCGTAATCTGCTGCTTGCAAACAAAAAAACCACCGCTACCAGCGGTGGTTTGTTTGCCGGATCAAGA
GCTACCAACTCTTTTTCCGAAGGTAACTGGCTTCAGCAGAGCGCAGATACCAAATACTGTTCTTCTAGTG
TAGCCGTAGTTAGGCCACCACTTCAAGAACTCTGTAGCACCGCCTACATACCTCGCTCTGCTAATCCTGT
TACCAGTGGCTGCTGCCAGTGGCGATAAGTCGTGTCTTACCGGGTTGGACTCAAGACGATAGTTACCGGA
TAAGGCGCAGCGGTCGGGCTGAACGGGGGGTTCGTGCACACAGCCCAGCTTGGAGCGAACGACCTACACC
GAACTGAGATACCTACAGCGTGAGCTATGAGAAAGCGCCACGCTTCCCGAAGGGAGAAAGGCGGACAGGT
ATCCGGTAAGCGGCAGGGTCGGAACAGGAGAGCGCACGAGGGAGCTTCCAGGGGGAAACGCCTGGTATCT
TTATAGTCCTGTCGGGTTTCGCCACCTCTGACTTGAGCGTCGATTTTTGTGATGCTCGTCAGGGGGGCGG
AGCCTATGGAAAAACGCCAGCAACGCGGCCTTTTTACGGTTCCTGGCCTTTTGCTGGCCTTTTGCTCACA
TGTTCTTTCCTGCGTTATCCCCTGATTCTGTGGATAACCGTATTACCGCCTTTGAGTGAGCTGATACCGC
TCGCCGCAGCCGAACGACCGAGCGCAGCGAGTCAGTGAGCGAGGAAGCGGAAGAGCGCCCAATACGCAAA
CCGCCTCTCCCCGCGCGTTGGCCGATTCATTAATGCAGCTGGCACGACAGGTTTCCCGACTGGAAAGCGG
GCAGTGAGCGCAACGCAATTAATGTGAGTTAGCTCACTCATTAGGCACCCCAGGCTTTACACTTTATGCT
TCCGGCTCGTATGTTGTGTGGAATTGTGAGCGGATAACAATTTCACACAGGAAACAGCTATGACCATGAT
TACGCCAAGCGCGCAATTAACCCTCACTAAAGGGAACAAAAGCTGGAGCTTCTTTGAAAAGATAATGTAT
GATTATGCTTTCACTCATATTTATACAGAAACTTGATGTTTTCTTTCGAGTATATACAAGGTGATTACAT
GTACGTTTGAAGTACAACTCTAGATTTTGTAGTGCCCTCTTGGGCTAGCGGTAAAGGTGCGCATTTTTTC
ACACCCTACAATGTTCTGTTCAAAAGATTTTGGTCAAACGCTGTAGAAGTGAAAGTTGGTGCGCATGTTT
CGGCGTTCGAAACTTCTCCGCAGTGAAAGAAAATGATCGAGTGCCCTAGTCGGTGTGAGTTTTAGAGCTA
GAAATAGCAAGTTAAAATAAGGCTAGTCCGTTATCAACTTGAAAAAGTGGCACCGAGTCGGTGGTGCTTT
TTTTGTTTTTTATGTCTTCGAGTCATGTAATTAGTTATGTCACGCTTACGTTCACGCCCTCCCCCCACAT
CCGCTCTAACCGAAAAGGAAGGAGTTAGACAACCTGAAGTCTAGGTCCCTATTTATTTTTTTATAGTTAT
GTTAGTATTAAGAACGTTATTTATATTTCAAATTTTTCTTTTTTTTCTGTACAGACGCGTGTACGCATGT
AACATTATACTGAAAACCTTGCTTGAGAAGGTTTTGGGACGCTCGAAGGCTTTAATTTGCGGCCGGTACC
CAATTCGCCCTATAGTGAGTCGTATTACGCGCGCTCACTGGCCGTCGTTTTACAACGTCGTGACTGGGAA
AACCCTGGCGTTACCCAACTTAATCGCCTTGCAGCACATCCCCCTTTCGCCAGCTGGCGTAATAGCGAAG
AGGCCCGCACCGATCGCCCTTCCCAACAGTTGCGCAGCCTGAATGGCGAATGG
[124 nt withheld, positions 4464-4587]
C
[91 nt withheld, positions 4589-4679]
A
[49 nt withheld, positions 4681-4729]
CCTTTGACGTTGGAGTCCACGTTCTTT
[37 nt withheld, positions 4757-4793]
ACCCTATCTCGGTCTATTCTTTTGATTTATAAGGGATTTTGCCGATTTCGGCCTATTGGTTAAAAAATGA
GCTGATTTAACAAAAATTTAACGCGAATTTTAACAAAATATTAACGCTTACAATTTCCTGATGCGGTATT
TTCTCCTTACGCATCTGTGCGGTATTTCACACCGCATAGGGTAATAACTGATATAATTAAATTGAAGCTC
TAATTTGTGAGTTTAGTATACATGCATTTACTTATAATACAGTTTTTTAGTTTTGCTGGCCGCATCTTCT
CAAATATGCTTCCCAGCCTGCTTTTCTGTAACGTTCACCCTCTACCTTAGCATCCCTTCCCTTTGCAAAT
AGTCCTCTTCCAACAATAATAATGTCAGATCCTGTAGAGACCACATCATCCACGGTTCTATACTGTTGAC
CCAATGCGTCTCCCTTGTCATCTAAACCCACACCGGGTGTCATAATCAACCAATCGTAACCTTCATCTCT
TCCACCCATGTCTCTTTGAGCAATAAAGCCGATAACAAAATCTTTGTCGCTCTTCGCAATGTCAACAGTA
CCCTTAGTATATTCTCCAGTAGATAGGGAGCCCTTGCATGACAATTCTGCTAACATCAAAAGGCCTCTAG
GTTCCTTTGTTACTTCTTCTGCCGCCTGCTTCAAACCGCTAACAATACCTGGGCCCACCACACCGTGTGC
ATTCGTAATGTCTGCCCATTCTGCTATTCTGTATACACCCGCAGAGTACTGCAATTTGACTGTATTACCA
ATGTCAGCAAATTTTCTGTCTTCGAAGAGTAAAAAATTGTACTTGGCGGATAATGCCTTTAGCGGCTTAA
CTGTGCCCTCCATGGAAAAATCAGTCAAGATATCCACATGTGTTTTTAGTAAACAAATTTTGGGACCTAA
TGCTTCAACTAACTCCAGTAATTCCTTGGTGGTACGAACATCCAATGAAGCACACAAGTTTGTTTGCTTT
TCGTGCATGATATTAAATAGCTTGGCAGCAACAGGACTAGGATGAGTAGCAGCACGTTCCTTATATGTAG
CTTTCGACATGATTTATCTTCGTTTCCTGCAGGTTTTTGTTCTGTGCAGTTGGGTTAAGAATACTGGGCA
ATTTCATGTTTCTTCAACACTACATATGCGTATATATACCAATCTAAGTCTGTGCTCCTTCCTTCGTTCT
TCCTTCTGTTCGGAGATTACCGAATCAAAAAAATTTCAAGGAAACCGAAATCAAAAAAAAGAATAAAAAA
AAAATGATGAATTGAAAAGGTGGTATGGTGCACTCTCAGTACAATCTGCTCTGATGCCGCATAGTTAAGC
CAGCCCCGACACCCGCCAACACCCGCTGACGCGCCCTGACGGGCTTGTCTGCTCCCGGCATCCGCTTACA
GACAAGCTGTGACCGTCTCCGGGAGCTGCATGTGTCAGAGGTTTTCACCGTCATCACCGAAACGCGCGA
